Addgene plasmid #184540: rAAV2/MG1.1
Purpose: AAV packaging plasmid, expressing Rep2 and AAV-MG1.1 capsid
Depositing lab: Minmin Luo. Depositing organization: National Institute of Biological Sciences, Beijing. Publication: Directed evolution of adeno-associated virus for efficient gene delivery to microglia. Lin R, Zhou Y, Yan T, Wang R, Li H, Wu Z, Zhang X, Zhou X, Zhao F, Zhang L, Li Y, Luo M. Nat Methods. 2022 Jul 25. pii: 10.1038/s41592-022-01547-7. doi: 10.1038/s41592-022-01547-7. PubMed 35879607.
Backbone
  Vector backbone: AAV helper vector
  Vector type: AAV ; helper vector for packaging
Growth in bacteria
  Bacterial resistance: Ampicillin, 100 μg/mL
  Growth temperature: 37°C
  Growth strain: DH5alpha
  Copy number: Unknown
Gene/Insert
  Gene/Insert name: AAV-MG1.1 capsid
  Species: Synthetic
  Insert size (bp): 2232
  Mutation: changes on AAV9 capsid: K449R, A587L, Q588M; insertion of TPPKTTS between M588 and A589
Terms and licenses: Academic/Nonprofit Terms; Industry Terms: Not Available to Industry
How to cite: rAAV2/MG1.1 was a gift from Minmin Luo (Addgene plasmid # 184540 ; http://n2t.net/addgene:184540 ; RRID:Addgene_184540)
