[The description below was written by a language model from this plasmid's Addgene catalogue record and pLannotate feature annotations shown in this document.]
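Description:
rAAV2/MG1.1 is an AAV Rep/Cap packaging (helper) plasmid that supplies the AAV2 replication proteins together with the engineered AAV-MG1.1 capsid in trans for production of recombinant AAV. The roughly 7.3 kb sequence sits on a pBluescript-type bacterial backbone, as shown by the flanking T3 and T7 promoters, a remnant of the multiple cloning site, lac promoter/operator elements and lacZα fragment. It is propagated in E. coli through a high-copy ColE1/pUC origin and selected with ampicillin via the β-lactamase gene. An f1 origin is also present. No AAV inverted terminal repeats are annotated, consistent with a helper that provides packaging functions without itself being encapsidated.

The payload lies on the reverse strand between the T7 and T3 sites. The automated annotation identifies an AAV2 Rep52 reading frame followed by a VP1 capsid reading frame. The unannotated stretch upstream of Rep52 presumably holds the remainder of the rep gene, but the table does not label it, nor any of the viral promoters. The annotation matched the capsid to AAV2 VP1 by homology, whereas the catalogue entry states that the 2,232 bp synthetic insert is a derivative of the AAV9 capsid carrying K449R, A587L and Q588M substitutions plus a seven-residue peptide insertion after position 588. VP1, VP2 and VP3 arise from this single gene and assemble into the 60-subunit icosahedral shell.

The variant came from a directed-evolution effort to obtain AAV capsids that deliver genes efficiently to microglia. In typical use, the plasmid would be co-transfected into producer cells with an ITR-flanked transgene plasmid and an adenoviral helper plasmid to generate MG1.1-pseudotyped vectors.
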