Features (pLannotate 1.2.2; 14 found; start..end, strand, type, name):
     91..519     +  rep_origin     f1 ori (sequence partly withheld): f1 bacteriophage origin of replication; arrow indicates direction of (+) strand synthesis
    572..676     +  promoter       AmpR promoter: bla
    677..1537    +  CDS            AmpR: β-lactamase; bla; confers resistance to ampicillin, carbenicillin, and related antibiotics
   1708..2296    +  rep_origin     ori: high-copy-number ColE1/pMB1/pBR322/pUC origin of replication
   2479..2571    +  CDS            lacI (fragment): lac repressor; lacI; The lac repressor binds to the lac operator to inhibit transcription in E. coli. This inhibition can be relieved by adding lactose or isopropyl-β-D-thiogalactopyranoside (IPTG).
   2584..2605    +  protein_bind   CAP binding site: CAP binding activates transcription in the presence of cAMP. E. coli catabolite activator protein
   2620..2650    +  promoter       lac promoter: promoter for the E. coli lac operon
   2658..2674    +  protein_bind   lac operator: The lac repressor binds to the lac operator to inhibit transcription in E. coli. This inhibition can be relieved by adding lactose or isopropyl-β-D-thiogalactopyranoside (IPTG). lac repressor encoded by lacI
   2719..2737    +  promoter       T3 promoter: promoter for bacteriophage T3 RNA polymerase
   2750..2778    +  misc_feature   MCS (fragment): pBluescript multiple cloning site
   2977..5205    -  CDS            VP1: CAPSD_AAV2S - Experimental evidence at protein level: Swiss-Prot protein existence level 1. Capsid protein self-assembles to form an icosahedral capsid with a T=1 symmetry, about 22 nm in diameter, and consisting of 60 copies of three size variants of the capsid protein VP1, VP2 and VP3 which differ in their N-terminus. The capsid encapsulates the genomic ssDNA. Binds to host cell heparan sulfate and uses host ITGA5-ITGB1 as coreceptor on the cell surface to provide virion attachment to target cell. This attachment induces virion internalization predominantly through clathrin-dependent endocyt
   5225..6415    -  CDS            Rep52: REP52_AAV2S - Experimental evidence at protein level: Swiss-Prot protein existence level 1. Plays a critical role during packaging of viral DNA into empty capsids, where they are thought to be part of the packaging motor complex. The single stranded genomic DNA is packaged in a 3' to 5' direction and requires the association between viral DNA and Rep40. Regulates host PKA activity by interacting with host PRKX as a mechanism to interfere with helper virus propagation and to promote its own replication. From Adeno-associated virus 2 (isolate Srivastava/1982) (AAV-2).
   7188..7206    -  promoter       T7 promoter: promoter for bacteriophage T7 RNA polymerase
   7214..86      +  CDS            lacZα (fragment) (across the origin): LacZα fragment of β-galactosidase; lacZ fragment
>Addgene plasmid #184540 | rAAV2/MG1.1 | addgene full sequence | sequence record 386238 | Addgene NGS Result
CACATCCCCCTTTCGCCAGCTGGCGTAATAGCGAAGAGGCCCGCACCGATCGCCCTTCCCAACAGTTGCG
CAGCCTGAATGGCGAATGGG
[124 nt withheld, positions 91-214]
C
[91 nt withheld, positions 216-306]
A
[49 nt withheld, positions 308-356]
CCTTTGACGTTGGAGTCCACGTTCTTT
[37 nt withheld, positions 384-420]
ACCCTATCTCGGTCTATTCTTTTGATTTATAAGGGATTTTGCCGATTTCGGCCTATTGGTTAAAAAATGA
GCTGATTTAACAAAAATTTAACGCGAATTTTAACAAAATATTAACGCTTACAATTTAGGTGGCACTTTTC
GGGGAAATGTGCGCGGAACCCCTATTTGTTTATTTTTCTAAATACATTCAAATATGTATCCGCTCATGAG
ACAATAACCCTGATAAATGCTTCAATAATATTGAAAAAGGAAGAGTATGAGTATTCAACATTTCCGTGTC
GCCCTTATTCCCTTTTTTGCGGCATTTTGCCTTCCTGTTTTTGCTCACCCAGAAACGCTGGTGAAAGTAA
AAGATGCTGAAGATCAGTTGGGTGCACGAGTGGGTTACATCGAACTGGATCTCAACAGCGGTAAGATCCT
TGAGAGTTTTCGCCCCGAAGAACGTTTTCCAATGATGAGCACTTTTAAAGTTCTGCTATGTGGCGCGGTA
TTATCCCGTATTGACGCCGGGCAAGAGCAACTCGGTCGCCGCATACACTATTCTCAGAATGACTTGGTTG
AGTACTCACCAGTCACAGAAAAGCATCTTACGGATGGCATGACAGTAAGAGAATTATGCAGTGCTGCCAT
AACCATGAGTGATAACACTGCGGCCAACTTACTTCTGACAACGATCGGAGGACCGAAGGAGCTAACCGCT
TTTTTGCACAACATGGGGGATCATGTAACTCGCCTTGATCGTTGGGAACCGGAGCTGAATGAAGCCATAC
CAAACGACGAGCGTGACACCACGATGCCTGTAGCAATGGCAACAACGTTGCGCAAACTATTAACTGGCGA
ACTACTTACTCTAGCTTCCCGGCAACAATTAATAGACTGGATGGAGGCGGATAAAGTTGCAGGACCACTT
CTGCGCTCGGCCCTTCCGGCTGGCTGGTTTATTGCTGATAAATCTGGAGCCGGTGAGCGTGGGTCTCGCG
GTATCATTGCAGCACTGGGGCCAGATGGTAAGCCCTCCCGTATCGTAGTTATCTACACGACGGGGAGTCA
GGCAACTATGGATGAACGAAATAGACAGATCGCTGAGATAGGTGCCTCACTGATTAAGCATTGGTAACTG
TCAGACCAAGTTTACTCATATATACTTTAGATTGATTTAAAACTTCATTTTTAATTTAAAAGGATCTAGG
TGAAGATCCTTTTTGATAATCTCATGACCAAAATCCCTTAACGTGAGTTTTCGTTCCACTGAGCGTCAGA
CCCCGTAGAAAAGATCAAAGGATCTTCTTGAGATCCTTTTTTTCTGCGCGTAATCTGCTGCTTGCAAACA
AAAAAACCACCGCTACCAGCGGTGGTTTGTTTGCCGGATCAAGAGCTACCAACTCTTTTTCCGAAGGTAA
CTGGCTTCAGCAGAGCGCAGATACCAAATACTGTTCTTCTAGTGTAGCCGTAGTTAGGCCACCACTTCAA
GAACTCTGTAGCACCGCCTACATACCTCGCTCTGCTAATCCTGTTACCAGTGGCTGCTGCCAGTGGCGAT
AAGTCGTGTCTTACCGGGTTGGACTCAAGACGATAGTTACCGGATAAGGCGCAGCGGTCGGGCTGAACGG
GGGGTTCGTGCACACAGCCCAGCTTGGAGCGAACGACCTACACCGAACTGAGATACCTACAGCGTGAGCT
ATGAGAAAGCGCCACGCTTCCCGAAGGGAGAAAGGCGGACAGGTATCCGGTAAGCGGCAGGGTCGGAACA
GGAGAGCGCACGAGGGAGCTTCCAGGGGGAAACGCCTGGTATCTTTATAGTCCTGTCGGGTTTCGCCACC
TCTGACTTGAGCGTCGATTTTTGTGATGCTCGTCAGGGGGGCGGAGCCTATGGAAAAACGCCAGCAACGC
GGCCTTTTTACGGTTCCTGGCCTTTTGCTGGCCTTTTGCTCACATGTTCTTTCCTGCGTTATCCCCTGAT
TCTGTGGATAACCGTATTACCGCCTTTGAGTGAGCTGATACCGCTCGCCGCAGCCGAACGACCGAGCGCA
GCGAGTCAGTGAGCGAGGAAGCGGAAGAGCGCCCAATACGCAAACCGCCTCTCCCCGCGCGTTGGCCGAT
TCATTAATGCAGCTGGCACGACAGGTTTCCCGACTGGAAAGCGGGCAGTGAGCGCAACGCAATTAATGTG
AGTTAGCTCACTCATTAGGCACCCCAGGCTTTACACTTTATGCTTCCGGCTCGTATGTTGTGTGGAATTG
TGAGCGGATAACAATTTCACACAGGAAACAGCTATGACCATGATTACGCCAAGCGCGCAATTAACCCTCA
CTAAAGGGAACAAAAGCTGGAGCTCCACCGCGGTGGCGGCCGCTCTAGTCGAGCGGCCGCCAGTGTGATG
GATATCTGCAGAATTCGGCTTGGCGGCTGCGCGTTCAAACCTCCCGCTTCAAAATGGAGACCCTGCGTGC
TCACTCGGGCTTAAATACCCAGCGTGACCACATGGTGTCGCAAAATGTCGCAAAACACTCACGTGACCTC
TAATACAGGACCTCTAGTCCTGCAGGTTTAAACTTACAGATTACGAGTCAGGTATCTGGTGCCAATGGGG
CGGGGTTCACTATATACACCTTCAGTATTAACAGCAAATTCAACATTATTAGACTTGTAATAGTTGGAAG
TGTACTGGATCTCCGGGTTCCAGCGCTTGCTGTTTTCCTTCTGCAGCTCCCACTCGATCTCCACGCTGAC
TTGGCCAGTAGAATACTGGGTGATGAAAGAGTTCAGCTTGTCCTTGTTGAAGGCCGTTGGAGGATCCGCA
GGTACAGGTGTGTTTTTGATGAGGATCTGAGGAGGCGGGTGCTTCATTCCAAACCCTCCCATCAGCGGAG
AAGGGTGAAAGTTGCCGTCCGTGTGAGGAATTTTGGCCCAAATGGGTCCTTGCAGGTACACATCTCTGTC
CTGCCAAACCATACCCGGAAGTATTCCTTGGTTTTGAACCCAACCGGTCTGCGCCTGTGCAGACGTAGTC
TTCGGCGGAGTCATCAGACTCTGGTGGTTTGTGGCCACTTGTCCATAGGACTCCGTTGCTACCGGGTTAG
TAGTTTTAATTTCTTCTTCGTTGGTTATCATGACTTTGTCCGCATCCACGTTGTCTCTACCGGTACCTTG
TTTGCCAAAAATTAAAGATCCAGACAAAGGAAAGAAACGGTCCTCTCCTTCTTTGTGGCTGGCCATAGCA
GGTCCAGGATTCATCAAGCTATTACGTCCATTGAGAGCCCAAGAAGAAGCTCCAGGCCAAGCAAATTCGC
TGTTGTTGTTTTGAGTCACAGTGGTTGAGACACGTTGTTGTCGGTAGCTGGGTCCAGGTATGTAGTTTCT
TCCCTGGACAGCCATGTTGCTGGGTCCGGCCACACTGAATTTTAGCGTTTGTTGATTCTGTCCAGAACCG
TTAATAGTTCTAGAGAGATAGTACAAGTATTGGTCGATGAGTGGATTCATTAGTCGGTCCAGGCTTTGGC
TGTGAGCGTAGCTGCTATGGAAAGGTACGTTCTCAAACTCGTAGCTGAACTGGAAGTTGTTACCCGTTCT
TAGCATTTGCGACGGGAAATATTCCAGGCAGTAAAAGGACGAACGACCCACGGCCTGGCTTCCATCATTA
AGCGTCAGATACCCGTACTGAGGAATCATGAAAACGTCCGCTGGGAACGGCGGGAGGCAGCCCTCGTGAG
CCGACCCGAGCACGTACGGGAGCTGATAGTCTGAGTCCGTGAAGACCTGGACCGTGCTGGTAAGGTTATT
GGCGATGGTCTTGACTCCATTGTTGTCCGTAACCTCTTTGACCTGAATGTTGAAGAGCTTGAAGTTGAGT
CGCTTAGGCCGGAATCCCCAGTTGTTGTTGATGAGTCGCTGCCAGTCACGTGGTGAGAAGTGGCAGTGGA
ATCTGTTGAAGTCAAAATACCCCCAGGGGGTGCTGTAGCCGAAGTAGGCGTTGTCATTTGAAGATCCTCC
AGATGTGCTGTTGGAGATTTGCTTGTAGAGGTGATTGTTGTAGGTGGGCAGGGCCCAGGTTCGGGTGCTG
GTGGTGATGACTCTGTCCCCCAGCCATTGGGAATCGCAATGCCAATTTCCCGAGGAACTACCCACTCCAT
CGGCACCTTCGTTATTGTCTGCCACTGGTGCGCCACCACCTGAAGCCATTGTAAGAGATCCCACACCTGA
GGGGGCTGCGGGAGGTTCTCCGATTGGTTGAGGGTCTGGGACTGACTCTGTGTCGCCAGTCTGACCGAAA
TTGAGTCTCTTTTTAGCGGGCTGTGCACCCGATTTGCCAATACCCGCGGAGGAGTCCGGTTCCTGAGGAG
ACTGCTCTACAGGCCTCTTCTTTCCAGGAGCCGTCTTAGCCGCTTCCTCAACCAGACCAAGAGGTTCAAG
AAGCCTCTTTTTGGCCTGGAAGACTGCTCGCCCGAGGTTGCCCCCAAAAGACGTATCTTCTTTGAGCCGC
TCCTGGAACTCGGCGTCGGCGTGGTTGTACTTGAGGTACGGGTTGTCTCCGGCCTTGAGCTGCTGGTCGT
AGGCCTTGTCGTGCTCGAGGGCCGCCGCGTCTGCTGCGTTGACCGGCTCCCCCTTGTCGAGTCCGTTGCC
GGGTCCAAGGTATTTGTAACCCGGAAGCACAAGACCTCGAGCGTTGTCTTGATGTTGTTGATTTGCCTTG
GGTTGAGGGGCTCCAGGTTTCAAAGCCCACCACTCGCGAATTCCTTCACTAAGGTTGTCCTCGAGCCAAT
CTGGAAGATAACCATCGGCAGCCATACCTGATTTAAATCATTTATTGTTCAAAGATGCAGTCATCCAAAT
CCACATTGACCAGATCGCAGGCAGTGCAAGCGTCTGGCACCTTTCCCATGATATGATGAATGTAGCACAG
TTTCTGATACGCCTTTTTGACGACAGAAACGGGTTGAGATTCTGACACGGGAAAGCACTCTAAACAGTCT
TTCTGTCCGTGAGTGAAGCAGATATTTGAATTCTGATTCATTCTCTCGCATTGTCTGCAGGGAAACAGCA
TCAGATTCATGCCCACGTGACGAGAACATTTGTTTTGGTACCTGTCTGCGTAGTTGATCGAAGCTTCCGC
GTCTGACGTCGATGGCTGCGCAACTGACTCGCGCACCCGTTTGGGCTCACTTATATCTGCGTCACTGGGG
GCGGGTCTTTTCTTGGCTCCACCCTTTTTGACGTAGAATTCATGCTCCACCTCAACCACGTGATCCTTTG
CCCACCGGAAAAAGTCTTTGACTTCCTGCTTGGTGACCTTCCCAAAGTCATGATCCAGACGGCGGGTGAG
TTCAAATTTGAACATCCGGTCTTGCAACGGCTGCTGGTGTTCGAAGGTCGTTGAGTTCCCGTCAATCACG
GCGCACATGTTGGTGTTGGAGGTGACGATCACGGGAGTCGGGTCTATCTGGGCCGAGGACTTGCATTTCT
GGTCCACGCGCACCTTGCTTCCTCCGAGAATGGCTTTGGCCGACTCCACGACCTTGGCGGTCATCTTCCC
CTCCTCCCACCAGATCACCATCTTGTCGACACAGTCGTTGAAGGGAAAGTTCTCATTGGTCCAGTTTACG
CACCCGTAGAAGGGCACAGTGTGGGCTATGGCCTCCGCGATGTTGGTCTTCCCGGTAGTTGCAGGCCCAA
ACAGCCAGATGGTGTTCCTCTTGCCGAACTTTTTCGTGGCCCATCCCAGAAAGACGGAAGCCGCATATTG
GGGATCGTACCCGTTTAGTTCCAAAATTTTATAAATCCGATTGCTGGAAATGTCCTCCACGGGCTGCTGG
CCCACCAGGTAGTCGGGGGCGGTTTTAGTCAGGCTCATAATCTTTCCCGCATTGTCCAAGGCAGCCTTGA
TTTGGGACCGCGAGTTGGAGGCCGCATTGAAGGAGATGTATGAGGCCTGGTCCTCCTGGATCCACTGCTT
CTCCGAGGTAATCCCCTTGTCCACGAGCCACCCGACCAGCTCCATGTACCTGGCTGAAGTTTTTGATCTG
ATCACCGGCGCATCAGAATTGGGATTCTGATTCTCTTTGTTCTGCTCCTGCGTCTGCGACACGTGCGTCA
GATGCTGCGCCACCAACCGTTTACGCTCCGTGAGATTCAAACAGGCGCTTAAATACTGTTCCATATTAGT
CCACGCCCACTGGAGCTCAGGCTGGGTTTTGGGGAGCAAGTAATTGGGGATGTAGCACTCATCCACCACC
TTGTTCCCGCCTCCGGCGCCATTTCTGGTCTTTGTGACCGCGAACCAGTTTGGCAAAGTCGGCTCGATCC
CGCGGTAAATTCTCTGAATCAGTTTTTCGCGAATCTGACTCAGGAAACGTCCCAAAACCATGGATTTCAC
CCCGGTGGTTTCCACGAGCACGTGCATGTGGAAGTAGCTCTCTCCCTTCTCAAATTGCACAAAGAAAAGA
GCCTCCGGGGCCTTACTCACACGGCGCCATTCCGTCAGAAAGTCGCGCTGCAGCTTCTCGGCCACGGTCA
GGGGTGCCTGCTCAATCAGATTCAGATCCATGTCAGAATCTGGCGGCAACTCCCATTCCTTCTCGGCCAC
CCAGTTCACAAAGCTGTCAGAAATGCCGGGCAGATGCTCGTCAAGGTCGCTGGGGACCTTAATCACAATC
TCGTAAAACCCCGGCATGGCGGCTGCGCGTTCAAACCTCCCGCTTCAAAATGGAGACCCTGCGAGCTCCC
CCGATACCGTCGACCTCGATCGAGGGGGGGCCCGGTACCCAATTCGCCCTATAGTGAGTCGTATTACGCG
CGCTCACTGGCCGTCGTTTTACAACGTCGTGACTGGGAAAACCCTGGCGTTACCCAACTTAATCGCCTTG
CAG
